>Addgene plasmid #78349 | pEx1-pEF-H2B-mCherry-T2A-rTetR-HDAC4 | depositor full sequence | sequence record 146274 | pEx1-pEF-H2B-mCherry-T2A-rTetR-HDAC4 sequence 9155 bps
ATGCATGAGCGCACATCGCCCACAGTCCCCGAGAAGTTGGGGGGAGGGGTCGGCAATTGAACCGGTGCCT
AGAGAAGGTGGCGCGGGGTAAACTGGGAAAGTGATGTCGTGTACTGGCTCCGCCTTTTTCCCGAGGGTGG
GGGAGAACCGTATATAAGTGCAGTAGTCGCCGTGAACGTTCTTTTTCGCAACGGGTTTGCCGCCAGAACA
CAGGTAAGTGCCGTGTGTGGTTCCCGCGGGCCTGGCCTCTTTACGGGTTATGGCCCTTGCGTGCCTTGAA
TTACTTCCACCTGGCTGCAGTACGTGATTCTTGATCCCGAGCTTCGGGTTGGAAGTGGGTGGGAGAGTTC
GAGGCCTTGCGCTTAAGGAGCCCCTTCGCCTCGTGCTTGAGTTGAGGCCTGGCCTGGGCGCTGGGGCCGC
CGCGTGCGAATCTGGTGGCACCTTCGCGCCTGTCTCGCTGCTTTCGATAAGTCTCTAGCCATTTAAAATT
TTTGATGACCTGCTGCGACGCTTTTTTTCTGGCAAGATAGTCTTGTAAATGCGGGCCAAGATCTGCACAC
TGGTATTTCGGTTTTTGGGGCCGCGGGCGGCGACGGGGCCCGTGCGTCCCAGCGCACATGTTCGGCGAGG
CGGGGCCTGCGAGCGCGGCCACCGAGAATCGGACGGGGGTAGTCTCAAGCTGGCCGGCCTGCTCTGGTGC
CTGGCCTCGCGCCGCCGTGTATCGCCCCGCCCTGGGCGGCAAGGCTGGCCCGGTCGGCACCAGTTGCGTG
AGCGGAAAGATGGCCGCTTCCCGGCCCTGCTGCAGGGAGCTCAAAATGGAGGACGCGGCGCTCGGGAGAG
CGGGCGGGTGAGTCACCCACACAAAGGAAAAGGGCCTTTCCGTCCTCAGCCGTCGCTTCATGTGACTCCA
CGGAGTACCGGGCGCCGTCCAGGCACCTCGATTAGTTCTCGAGCTTTTGGAGTACGTCGTCTTTAGGTTG
GGGGGAGGGGTTTTATGCGATGGAGTTTCCCCACACTGAGTGGGTGGAGACTGAAGTTAGGCCAGCTTGG
CACTTGATGTAATTCTCCTTGGAATTTGCCCTTTTTGAGTTTGGATCTTGGTTCATTCTCAAGCCTCAGA
CAGTGGTTCAAAGTTTTTTTCTTCCATTTCAGGTGTCGTGAGCTAGCGATTACGCCAAGCTCGAAATTAA
CCCTCACTAAAGGGAACAAAAGCTGGAGCTCCACCGCGGTGGCGGCCGCTCTAGCCCGGGCGGATCCGCC
ACCATGCCAGAGCCAGCGAAGTCTGCTCCCGCCCCGAAAAAGGGCTCCAAGAAGGCGGTGACTAAGGCGC
AGAAGAAAGGCGGCAAGAAGCGCAAGCGCAGCCGCAAGGAGAGCTATTCCATCTATGTGTACAAGGTTCT
GAAGCAGGTCCACCCTGACACCGGCATTTCGTCCAAGGCCATGGGCATCATGAATTCGTTTGTGAACGAC
ATTTTCGAGCGCATCGCAGGTGAGGCTTCCCGCCTGGCGCATTACAACAAGCGCTCGACCATCACCTCCA
GGGAGATCCAGACGGCCGTGCGCCTGCTGCTGCCTGGGGAGTTGGCCAAGCACGCCGTGTCCGAGGGTAC
TAAGGCCATCACCAAGTACACCAGCGCTAAGCCTAGGATGGTGAGCAAGGGCGAGGAGGATAACATGGCC
ATCATCAAGGAGTTCATGCGCTTCAAGGTGCACATGGAGGGCTCCGTGAACGGCCACGAGTTCGAGATCG
AGGGCGAGGGCGAGGGCCGCCCCTACGAGGGCACCCAGACCGCCAAGCTGAAGGTGACCAAGGGTGGCCC
CCTGCCCTTCGCCTGGGACATCCTGTCCCCTCAGTTCATGTACGGCTCCAAGGCCTACGTGAAGCACCCC
GCCGACATTCCCGACTACTTGAAGCTGTCCTTCCCCGAGGGCTTCAAGTGGGAGCGCGTGATGAACTTCG
AGGACGGCGGCGTGGTGACCGTGACCCAGGACTCCTCCCTGCAGGACGGCGAGTTCATCTACAAGGTGAA
GCTGCGCGGCACCAACTTCCCCTCCGACGGCCCCGTAATGCAGAAGAAGACCATGGGCTGGGAGGCCTCC
TCCGAGCGGATGTACCCCGAGGACGGCGCCCTGAAGGGCGAGATCAAGCAGAGGCTGAAGCTGAAGGACG
GCGGCCACTACGACGCTGAGGTCAAGACCACCTACAAGGCCAAGAAGCCCGTGCAGCTGCCCGGCGCCTA
CAACGTCAACATCAAGTTGGACATCACCTCCCACAACGAGGACTACACCATCGTGGAACAGTACGAACGC
GCCGAGGGCCGCCACTCCACCGGCGGCATGGACGAGCTGTACAAGTCTGAGGGCAGGGGGAGCCTCCTAA
CTTGCGGAGACGTCGAGGAGAATCCTGGCCCATCTAGACTGGACAAGAGCAAAGTCATAAACGGAGCTCT
GGAATTACTCAATGGTGTCGGTATCGAAGGCCTGACGACAAGGAAACTCGCTCAAAAGCTGGGAGTTGAG
CAGCCTACCCTGTACTGGCACGTGAAGAACAAGCGGGCCCTGCTCGATGCCCTGCCAATCGAGATGCTGG
ACAGGCATCATACCCACTTCTGCCCCCTGGAAGGCGAGTCATGGCAAGACTTTCTGCGGAACAACGCCAA
GTCATACCGCTGTGCTCTCCTCTCACATCGCGACGGGGCTAAAGTGCATCTCGGCACCCGCCCAACAGAG
AAACAGTACGAAACCCTGGAAAATCAGCTCGCGTTCCTGTGTCAGCAAGGCTTCTCCCTGGAGAACGCAC
TGTACGCTCTGTCCGCCGTGGGCCACTTTACACTGGGCTGCGTATTGGAGGAACAGGAGCATCAAGTAGC
AAAAGAGGAAAGAGAGACACCTACCACCGATTCTATGCCCCCACTTCTGAGACAAGCAATTGAGCTGTTC
GACCGGCAGGGAGCCGAACCTGCCTTCCTTTTCGGCCTGGAACTAATCATATGTGGCCTGGAGAAACAGC
TAAAGTGCGAAAGCGGCGGGGGTAGCGGCAGCGGTAGCGCATGCAGCTCCCAAAGCCATCCAGATGGACT
TTCTGGCCGAGACCAGCCAGTGGAGCTGCTGAATCCTGCCCGCGTGAACCACATGCCCAGCACGGTGGAT
GTGGCCACGGCGCTGCCTCTGCAAGTGGCCCCCTCGGCAGTGCCCATGGACCTGCGCCTGGACCACCAGT
TCTCACTGCCTGTGGCAGAGCCGGCCCTGCGGGAGCAGCAGCTGCAGCAGGAGCTCCTGGCGCTCAAGCA
GAAGCAGCAGATCCAGAGGCAGATCCTCATCGCTGAGTTCCAGAGGCAGCACGAGCAGCTCTCCCGGCAG
CACGAGGCGCAGCTCCACGAGCACATCAAGCAACAACAGGAGATGCTGGCCATGAAGCACCAGCAGGAGC
TGCTGGAACACCAGCGGAAGCTGGAGAGGCACCGCCAGGAGCAGGAGCTGGAGAAGCAGCACCGGGAGCA
GAAGCTGCAGCAGCTCAAGAACAAGGAGAAGGGCAAAGAGAGTGCCGTGGCCAGCACAGAAGTGAAGATG
AAGTTACAAGAATTTGTCCTCAATAAAAAGAAGGCGCTGGCCCACCGGAATCTGAACCACTGCATTTCCA
GCGACCCTCGCTACTGGTACGGGAAAACGCAGCACAGTTCCCTTGACCAGAGTTCTCCACCCCAGAGCGG
AGTGTCGACCTCCTATAACCACCCGGTCCTGGGAATGTACGACGCCAAAGATGACTTCCCTCTTAGGAAA
ACAGCTTCTGAACCGAATCTGAAATTACGGTCCAGGCTAAAGCAGAAAGTGGCCGAAAGACGGAGCAGCC
CCCTGTTACGCAGGAAAGACGGGCCAGTGGTCACTGCTCTAAAAAAGCGTCCGTTGGATGTCACAGACTC
CGCGTGCAGCAGCGCCCCAGGCTCCGGACCCAGCTCACCCAACAACAGCTCCGGGAGCGTCAGCGCGGAG
AACGGTATCGCGCCCGCCGTCCCCAGCATCCCGGCGGAGACGAGTTTGGCGCACAGACTTGTGGCACGAG
AAGGCTCGGCCGCTCCACTTCCCCTCTACACATCGCCATCCTTGCCCAACATCACGCTGGGCCTGCCTGC
CACCGGCCCCTCTGCGGGCACGGCGGGCCAGCAGGACGCCGAGAGACTCACCCTTCCCGCCCTCCAGCAG
AGGCTCTCCCTTTTCCCCGGCACCCACCTCACTCCCTACCTGAGCACCTCGCCCTTGGAGCGGGACGGAG
GGGCAGCGCACAGCCCTCTTCTGCAGCACATGGTCTTACTGGAGCAGCCGCCGGCACAAGCACCCCTCGT
CACAGGCCTGGGAGCACTGCCCCTCCACGCACAGTCCTTGGTTGGTGCAGACCGGGTGTCCCCCTCCATC
CACAAGCTGCGGCAGCACCGCCCACTGGGGCGGACCCAGTCGGCCCCGCTGCCCCAGAACGCCCAGGCTC
TGCAGCACCTGGTCATCCAGCAGCAGCATCAGCAGTTTCTGGAGAAACACAAGCAGCAGTTCCAGCAGCA
GCAACTGCAGATGAACAAGATCATCCCCAAGCCAAGCGAGCCAGCCCGGCAGCCGGAGAGCCACCCGGAG
GAGACGGAGGAGGAGCTCCGTGAGCACCAGGCTCTGCTGGACGAGCCCTACCTGGACCGGCTGCCGGGGC
AGAAGGAGGCGCACGCACAGGCCGGCGTGCAGGTGAAGCAGGAGCCCATTGAGAGCGATGAGGAAGAGGC
AGAGCCCCCACGGGAGGTGGAGCCGGGCCAGCGCCAGCCCAGTGAGCAGGAGCTGCTCTTCAGACAGCAA
GCCCTCCTGCTGGAGCAGCAGCGGATCCACCAGCTGAGGAACTACCAGGCGTCCATGGAGGCCGCCGGCA
TCCCCGTGTCCTTCGGCGGCCACAGGCCTCTGTCCCGGGCGCAGTCCTCACCCGCGTCTGCCACCTTCCC
CGTGTCTGTGCAGGAGCCCCCCACCAAGCCGAGGTTCACGACAGGCCTCGTGTATGACACGCTGATGCTG
AAGCACCAGTGCACCTGCGGGAGTAGCAGCAGCCACCCCGAGCACGCCGGGAGGATCCAGAGCATCTGGT
CCCGCCTGCAGGAGACGGGCCTCCGGGGCAAATGCGAGTGCATCCGCGGACGCAAGGCCACCCTGGAGGA
GCTACAGACGGTGCACTCGGAAGCCCACACCCTCCTGTATGGCACGAACCCCCTCAACCGGCAGAAACTG
GACAGTAAGAAACTTCTAGGCTCGCTCGCCTCCGTGTTCGTCCGGCTCCCTTGCGGTGGTGTTGGGGTGG
ACAGTGACACCATATGGAACGAGGTGCACTCGGCGGGGGCAGCCCGCCTGGCTGTGGGCTGCGTGGTAGA
GCTGGTCTTCAAGGTGGCCACAGGGGAGCTGAAGAATGGCTTTGCTGTGGTCCGCCCCCCTGGACACCAT
GCGGAGGAGAGCACGCCCATGGGCTTTTGCTACTTCAACTCCGTGGCCGTGGCAGCCAAGCTTCTGCAGC
AGAGGTTGAGCGTGAGCAAGATCCTCATCGTGGACTGGGACGTGCACCATGGAAACGGGACCCAGCAGGC
TTTCTACAGCGACCCTAGCGTCCTGTACATGTCCCTCCACCGCTACGACGATGGGAACTTCTTCCCAGGC
AGCGGGGCTCCTGATGAGGTGGGCACAGGGCCCGGCGTGGGTTTCAACGTCAACATGGCTTTCACCGGCG
GCCTGGACCCCCCCATGGGAGACGCTGAGTACTTGGCGGCCTTCAGAACGGTGGTCATGCCGATCGCCAG
CGAGTTTGCCCCGGATGTGGTGCTGGTGTCATCAGGCTTCGATGCCGTGGAGGGCCACCCCACCCCTCTT
GGGGGCTACAACCTCTCCGCCAGATGCTTCGGGTACCTGACGAAGCAGCTGATGGGCCTGGCTGGCGGCC
GGATTGTCCTGGCCCTCGAGGGAGGCCACGACCTGACCGCCATTTGCGACGCCTCGGAAGCATGTGTTTC
TGCCTTGCTGGGAAACGAGCTTGATCCTCTCCCAGAAAAGGTTTTACAGCAAAGACCCAATGCAAACGCT
GTCCGTTCCATGGAGAAAGTCATGGAGATCCACAGCAAGTACTGGCGCTGCCTGCAGCGCACAACCTCCA
CAGCGGGGCGTTCTCTGATCGAGGCTCAGACTTGCGAGAACGAAGAAGCCGAGACGGTCACCGCCATGGC
CTCGCTGTCCGTGGGCGTGAAGCCCGCCGAAAAGAGACCAGATGAGGAGCCCATGGAAGAGGAGCCGCCC
CTGTAAGGTCCAGGTAAGTGTACCCAATTCGCCCTATAGTGAGTCGTATTACAATTCACTCGATCGCCCT
TCCCAACAGTTGCGCAGCCTGAATGGCGAATGGAGATCCAATTTTTAAGTGTATAATGTGTTAAACTACT
GATTCTAATTGTTTGTGTATTTTAGATTCACAGTCCCAAGGCTCATTTCAGGCCCCTCAGTCCTCACAGT
CTGTTCATGATCATAATCAGCCATACCACATTTGTAGAGGTTTTACTTGCTTTAAAAAACCTCCCACACC
TCCCCCTGAACCTGAAACATAAAATGAATGCAATTGTTGTTGTTAACTTGTTTATTGCAGCTTATAATGG
TTACAAATAAAGCAATAGCATCACAAATTTCACAAATAAAGCATTTTTTTCACTGCATTCTAGTTGTGGT
TTGTCCAAACTCATCAATGTATCTTAACGCGTAAATTGTAAGCGTTAATATTTTGTTAAAATTCGCGTTA
AATTTTTGTTAAATCAGCTCATTTTTTAACCAATAGGCCGAAATCGGCAAAATCCCTTATAAATCAAAAG
AATAGACCGAGATAGGGT
[37 nt withheld, positions 6879-6915]
AAAGAACGTGGACTCCAACGTCAAAGG
[49 nt withheld, positions 6943-6991]
T
[91 nt withheld, positions 6993-7083]
G
[124 nt withheld, positions 7085-7208]
CAGGTGGCACTTTTCGGGGAAATGTGCGCGGAACCCCTATTTGTTTATTTTTCTAAATACATTCAAATAT
GTATCCGCTCATGAGACAATAACCCTGATAAATGCTTCAATAATATTGAAAAAGGAAGAATCCTGAGGCC
GGGCCATAACTTCGTATAATGTATGCTATACGAAGTTATCCATGGGCCCCCCCTCGACATGAGTAAACTT
GGTCTGACAGTTACCAATGCTTAATCAGTGAGGCACCTATCTCAGCGATCTGTCTATTTCGTTCATCCAT
AGTTGCCTGACTCCCCGTCGTGTAGATAACTACGATACGGGAGGGCTTACCATCTGGCCCCAGTGCTGCA
ATGATACCGCGAGACCCACGCTCACCGGCTCCAGATTTATCAGCAATAAACCAGCCAGCCGGAAGGGCCG
AGCGCAGAAGTGGTCCTGCAACTTTATCCGCCTCCATCCAGTCTATTAATTGTTGCCGGGAAGCTAGAGT
AAGTAGTTCGCCAGTTAATAGTTTGCGCAACGTTGTTGCCATTGCTACAGGCATCGTGGTGTCACGCTCG
TCGTTTGGTATGGCTTCATTCAGCTCCGGTTCCCAACGATCAAGGCGAGTTACATGATCCCCCATGTTGT
GCAAAAAAGCGGTTAGCTCCTTCGGTCCTCCGATCGTTGTCAGAAGTAAGTTGGCCGCAGTGTTATCACT
CATGGTTATGGCAGCACTGCATAATTCTCTTACTGTCATGCCATCCGTAAGATGCTTTTCTGTGACTGGT
GAGTACTCAACCAAGTCATTCTGAGAATAGTGTATGCGGCGACCGAGTTGCTCTTGCCCGGCGTCAATAC
GGGATAATACCGCGCCACATAGCAGAACTTTAAAAGTGCTCATCATTGGAAAACGTTCTTCGGGGCGAAA
ACTCTCAAGGATCTTACCGCTGTTGAGATCCAGTTCGATGTAACCCACTCGTGCACCCAACTGATCTTCA
GCATCTTTTACTTTCACCAGCGTTTCTGGGTGAGCAAAAACAGGAAGGCAAAATGCCGCAAAAAAGGGAA
TAAGGGCGACACGGAAATGTTGAATACTCATACTCTTCCTCAGGTTACTCATATATACTTTAGATTGATT
TAAAACTTCATTTTTAATTTAAAAGGATCTAGGTGAAGATCCTTTTTGATAATCTCATGACCAAAATCCC
TTAACGTGAGTTTTCGTTCCACTGAGCGTCAGACCCCGTAGAAAAGATCAAAGGATCTTCTTGAGATCCT
TTTTTTCTGCGCGTAATCTGCTGCTTGCAAACAAAAAAACCACCGCTACCAGCGGTGGTTTGTTTGCCGG
ATCAAGAGCTACCAACTCTTTTTCCGAAGGTAACTGGCTTCAGCAGAGCGCAGATACCAAATACTGTCCT
TCTAGTGTAGCCGTAGTTAGGCCACCACTTCAAGAACTCTGTAGCACCGCCTACATACCTCGCTCTGCTA
ATCCTGTTACCAGTGGCTGCTGCCAGTGGCGATAAGTCGTGTCTTACCGGGTTGGACTCAAGACGATAGT
TACCGGATAAGGCGCAGCGGTCGGGCTGAACGGGGGGTTCGTGCACACAGCCCAGCTTGGAGCGAACGAC
CTACACCGAACTGAGATACCTACAGCGTGAGCTATGAGAAAGCGCCACGCTTCCCGAAGGGAGAAAGGCG
GACAGGTATCCGGTAAGCGGCAGGGTCGGAACAGGAGAGCGCACGAGGGAGCTTCCAGGGGGAAACGCCT
GGTATCTTTATAGTCCTGTCGGGTTTCGCCACCTCTGACTTGAGCGTCGATTTTTGTGATGCTCGTCAGG
GGGGCGGAGCCTATGGAAAAACGCCAGCAACGCGGCCTTTTTACGGTTCCTGGCCTTTTGCTGGCCTTTT
GCTCACATGTTCTTTCCTGCGTTATCCCCTGATTCTGTGGATAACCGTATTACCGCC
Features (pLannotate 1.2.2; 18 found; start..end, strand, type, name):
      7..213     +  promoter       EF-1α core promoter: core promoter for human elongation factor EF-1α
    214..1152    +  intron         EF-1α intron A: intron upstream of the start codon of human EF-1α
   1185..1203    +  promoter       T3 promoter: promoter for bacteriophage T3 RNA polymerase
   1216..1244    +  misc_feature   MCS (fragment): pBluescript multiple cloning site
   1264..1641    +  CDS            H2B: human histone H2B; HIST1H2BJ
   1648..2355    +  CDS            mCherry: mCherry is a basic (constitutively fluorescent) red fluorescent protein published in 2004, derived from Discosoma sp.. It is reported to be a very rapidly-maturing monomer with low acid sensitivity.
   2413..3030    +  CDS            rtTA3 (fragment): reverse tetracycline transactivator 3 activates expression from Tet-responsive promoters in the presence of doxycycline
   3055..6303    +  CDS            HDAC4: HDAC4_HUMAN - Also known as KIAA0288. Experimental evidence at protein level: Swiss-Prot protein existence level 1. Responsible for the deacetylation of lysine residues on the N-terminal part of the core histones (H2A, H2B, H3 and H4). Histone deacetylation gives a tag for epigenetic repression and plays an important role in transcriptional regulation, cell cycle progression and developmental events. Histone deacetylases act via the formation of large multiprotein complexes. Involved in muscle maturation via its interaction with the myocyte enhancer factors such as MEF2A, MEF2C and MEF2D. Invo
   6333..6351    -  promoter       T7 promoter: promoter for bacteriophage T7 RNA polymerase
   6361..6400    +  CDS            lacZα (fragment): LacZα fragment of β-galactosidase; lacZ fragment
   6410..6465    +  intron         small t intron (fragment): SV40 (simian virus 40) small t antigen intron
   6465..6602    +  CDS            large T antigen (fragment): large T antigen from SV40 (simian virus 40)
   6625..6746    +  polyA_signal   SV40 poly(A) signal: SV40 polyadenylation signal
   6780..7208    -  rep_origin     f1 ori (sequence partly withheld): f1 bacteriophage origin of replication; arrow indicates direction of (+) strand synthesis
   7235..7337    +  promoter       AmpR promoter: bla
   7354..7387    -  protein_bind   loxP: Cre-mediated recombination occurs in the 8-bp core sequence (GCATACAT). Cre recombinase
   7429..8289    -  CDS            AmpR: β-lactamase; bla; confers resistance to ampicillin, carbenicillin, and related antibiotics
   8459..9047    +  rep_origin     ori: high-copy-number ColE1/pMB1/pBR322/pUC origin of replication
