[The description below was written by a language model from this plasmid's Addgene catalogue record and pLannotate feature annotations shown in this document.]
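Description:
pEx1-pEF-H2B-mCherry-T2A-rTetR-HDAC4 is a roughly 9.2 kb mammalian expression plasmid built on the pExchange1 backbone, in which the original CMV promoter was replaced by the human EF-1α promoter. The feature table shows the EF-1α core promoter followed by its intron A. In bacteria the plasmid is maintained at high copy through a ColE1/pUC-type origin and selected with ampicillin via the β-lactamase gene. An f1 origin is also present, and a single loxP site lies between the annotated AmpR promoter and the AmpR coding sequence, presumably a feature of the backbone. The record lists no mammalian selection marker.

The approximately 5 kb insert, assembled by Gibson cloning, is a single open reading frame encoding two products separated by a T2A self-cleaving peptide. The T2A is named in the construct but not annotated separately, and it would fall in the short gap between mCherry and rTetR. The first product is human histone H2B fused to mCherry, which labels chromatin and so serves as a red nuclear marker for cells expressing the plasmid. The second is rTetR, the reverse Tet repressor DNA-binding portion amplified from rtTA3, fused at the N terminus of full-length human HDAC4, a histone deacetylase associated with transcriptional repression. Because rTetR binds tet operator sites in the presence of doxycycline, the fusion allows inducible recruitment of HDAC4 to a TetO-bearing reporter gene to silence it. Transcripts terminate at an SV40 small t intron and polyadenylation signal, and T3 and T7 promoters flank the insert. The plasmid was deposited for synthetic biology studies of epigenetic gene silencing dynamics in single mammalian cells.
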