Addgene plasmid #78349: pEx1-pEF-H2B-mCherry-T2A-rTetR-HDAC4
Purpose: Expresses rTetR-HDAC4 for gene silencing and the nuclear H2B-mCherry marker in mammalian cells.
Depositing lab: Michael Elowitz. Depositing organization: California Institute of Technology. Publication: Dynamics of epigenetic regulation at the single-cell level. Bintu L, Yong J, Antebi YE, McCue K, Kazuki Y, Uno N, Oshimura M, Elowitz MB. Science. 2016 Feb 12;351(6274):720-4. doi: 10.1126/science.aab2956. PubMed 26912859.
Backbone
  Vector backbone: pExchange1
  Backbone manufacturer: Agilent Technologies
  Backbone size w/o insert (bp): 4116
  Total vector size (bp): 9156
  Modifications to backbone: original CMV was replaced with pEF cut with BamHI and KpnI before Gibson
  Vector type: Mammalian Expression, Synthetic Biology
Growth in bacteria
  Bacterial resistance: Ampicillin, 100 μg/mL
  Growth temperature: 37°C
  Growth strain: DH5alpha
  Copy number: High Copy
Gene/Insert
  Gene/Insert name: H2B-mCherry-T2A-rTetR-HDAC4
  Species: H. sapiens (human), Synthetic
  Insert size (bp): 5040
  GenBank ID: https://www.ncbi.nlm.nih.gov/gene/9759
  Entrez Gene: HDAC4 (a.k.a. AHO3, BDMR, HA6116, HD4, HDAC-4, HDAC-A, HDACA, NEDCHF, NEDCHID)
  Promoter: pEF alpha
  Tag / fusion protein: rTetR (N terminal on insert)
  Cloning method: Gibson Cloning
  Sequencing primers: 5′ F1-factor: CTAAAGTGCGAAAGCGGCGG; 3′ T7 primer: TAATACGACTCACTATAGGG
Resource information
  A portion of this plasmid was derived from a plasmid made by: HDAC4 Flag was purchased from Addgene (https://www.addgene.org/13821/); rTetR was PCR-amplified from the rtTA3 system, Clontech
Terms and licenses: Academic/Nonprofit Terms; Industry Terms: Not Available to Industry
How to cite: pEx1-pEF-H2B-mCherry-T2A-rTetR-HDAC4 was a gift from Michael Elowitz (Addgene plasmid # 78349 ; http://n2t.net/addgene:78349 ; RRID:Addgene_78349)
