>Addgene plasmid #78349 | pEx1-pEF-H2B-mCherry-T2A-rTetR-HDAC4 | addgene partial sequence | sequence record 149998 | T3 5'-GCAATTAACCCTCACTAAAGG-3'
CGCGGTGGCGGCCGCTCTAGCCCGGGCGGATCCGCCACCATGCCAGAGCCAGCGAAGTCTGCTCCCGCCC
CGAAAAAGGGCTCCAAGAAGGCGGTGACTAAGGCGCAGAAGAAAGGCGGCAAGAAGCGCAAGCGCAGCCG
CAAGGAGAGCTATTCCATCTATGTGTACAAGGTTCTGAAGCAGGTCCACCCTGACACCGGCATTTCGTCC
AAGGCCATGGGCATCATGAATTCGTTTGTGAACGACATTTTCGAGCGCATCGCAGGTGAGGCTTCCCGCC
TGGCGCATTACAACAAGCGCTCGACCATCACCTCCAGGGAGATCCAGACGGCCGTGCGCCTGCTGCTGCC
TGGGGAGTTGGCCAAGCACGCCGTGTCCGAGGGTACTAAGGCCATCACCAAGTACACCAGCGCTAAGCCT
AGGATGGTGAGCAAGGGCGAGGAGGATAACATGGCCATCATCAAGGAGTTCATGCGCTTCAAGGTGCACA
TGGAGGGCTCCGTGAACGGCCACGAGTTCGAGATCGAGGGCGAGGGCGAGGGCCGCCCCTACGAGGGCAC
CCAGACCGCCAAGCTGAAGGTGACCAAGGGTGGCCCCCTGCCCTTCGCCTGGGACATCCTGTCCCCTCAG
TTCATGTACGGCTCCAAGGCCTACGTGAAGCACCCCGCCGACATTCCCGACTACTTGAAGCTGTCCTTCC
CCGAGGGCTTCAAGTGGGAGCGCGTGATGAACTTCGAGGACGGCGGCGTGGTGACCGTGACCCAGGACTC
CTCCCTGCAGGACGGCGAGTTCATCTACAAGGTGAAGCTGCGCGGCACCAACTTCCCCTCCGACGGCCCC
GTAATGCA
