>Addgene plasmid #78349 | pEx1-pEF-H2B-mCherry-T2A-rTetR-HDAC4 | addgene partial sequence | sequence record 149999 | SV40-splice-R2 5'-CACAAACAATTAGAATCAGTAG-3'
AAATTGGATCTCCATTCGCCATTCAGGCTGCGCAACTGTTGGGAAGGGCGATCGAGTGAATTGTAATACG
ACTCACTATAGGGCGAATTGGGTACACTTACCTGGACCTTACAGGGGCGGCTCCTCTTCCATGGGCTCCT
CATCTGGTCTCTTTTCGGCGGGCTTCACGCCCACGGACAGCGAGGCCATGGCGGTGACCGTCTCGGCTTC
TTCGTTCTCGCAAGTCTGAGCCTCGATCAGAGAACGCCCCGCTGTGGAGGTTGTGCGCTGCAGGCAGCGC
CAGTACTTGCTGTGGATCTCCATGACTTTCTCCATGGAACGGACAGCGTTTGCATTGGGTCTTTGCTGTA
AAACCTTTTCTGGGAGAGGATCAAGCTCGTTTCCCAGCAAGGCAGAAACACATGCTTCCGAGGCGTCGCA
AATGGCGGTCAGGTCGTGGCCTCCCTCGAGGGCCAGGACAATCCGGCCGCCAGCCAGGCCCATCAGCTGC
TTCGTCAGGTACCCGAAGCATCTGGCGGAGAGGTTGTAGCCCCCAAGAGGGGTGGGGTGGCCCTCCACGG
CATCGAAGCCTGATGACACCAGCACCACATCCGGGGCAAACTCGCTGGCGATCGGCATGACCACCGTTCT
GAAGGCCGCCAAGTACTCAGCGTCTCCCATGGGGGGGTCCAGGCCGCCGGTGAAAGCCATGTTGACGTTG
AAACCCACGCCGGGCCCTGTGCCCACCTCATCAGGAGCCCCGCTGCCTGGGAAGAAGTT
